Addgene plasmid #20422: pWZL Neo Myr Flag AKT1
Depositing lab: William Hahn & Jean Zhao. Depositing organization: Dana-Farber Cancer Institute. Publication: Integrative Genomic Approaches Identify IKBKE as a Breast Cancer Oncogene (Kinase Library Clones). Boehm JS, Zhao JJ, Yao J, Kim SY, Firestein R, Dunn IF, Sjostrom SK, Garraway LA, Weremowicz S, Richardson AL, Greulich H, Stewart CJ, Mulvey LA, Shen RR, Ambrogio L, Hirozane-Kishikawa T, Hill DE, Vidal M, Meyerson M, Grenier JK, Hinkle G, Root DE, Roberts TM, Lander ES, Polyak K, Hahn WC. Cell. 2007 Jun 15. 129(6):1065-1079. 10.1016/j.cell.2007.03.052 PubMed 17574021.
Backbone
  Vector backbone: pWZL-Neo-Myr-Flag-DEST
  Backbone manufacturer: William Hahn Lab (available at Addgene, #15300)
  Vector type: Mammalian Expression, Retroviral
  Selectable markers: Neomycin (select with G418)
Growth in bacteria
  Bacterial resistance: Ampicillin, 100 μg/mL
  Growth temperature: 37°C
  Growth strain: Stbl3
  Growth instructions: Stbl3 cells to prevent recombination.
  Copy number: Unknown
Gene/Insert
  Gene/Insert name: AKT1 (alt name: v-akt murine thymoma viral oncogene homolog 1)
  Species: H. sapiens (human)
  GenBank ID: NM_001014431
  Entrez Gene: AKT1 (a.k.a. AKT, PKB, PKB-ALPHA, PRKBA, RAC, RAC-ALPHA)
  Tag / fusion protein: Myr (N terminal on backbone); Flag (N terminal on backbone)
  Cloning method: Gateway Cloning
  Sequencing primers: 5′ pWZL-Fwd (GAA CCT CCT CGT TCG ACC); 3′ pWZL-Rev (TTC CGG GCC CTC ACA TTG)
Resource information
  A portion of this plasmid was derived from a plasmid made by: 1-A11
Terms and licenses: Academic/Nonprofit Terms; Industry Terms: Not Available to Industry
Depositor comments: ORFs were cloned into Gateway compatible pEntry vectors. An LR recombination reaction was performed to move the ORF to pWZL-Neo-Myr-Flag DEST such that the ORF would have 5' myristoylation and flag tags. This plasmid is part of a kinase library, and the gene has been verified, but has not been fully sequenced for minor mutations. Please see the following link for plasmids from this article that are not part of the kinase library http://www.addgene.org/pubmed/17574021
How to cite: pWZL Neo Myr Flag AKT1 was a gift from William Hahn & Jean Zhao (Addgene plasmid # 20422 ; http://n2t.net/addgene:20422 ; RRID:Addgene_20422)
