[The description below was written by a language model from this plasmid's Addgene catalogue record.]
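Description:
pWZL Neo Myr Flag AKT1 is a retroviral mammalian expression plasmid that delivers a membrane-targeted form of the human serine/threonine kinase AKT1 (also known as PKB-alpha or RAC-alpha). It is built on the Gateway destination vector pWZL-Neo-Myr-Flag-DEST. The AKT1 open reading frame was first cloned into a Gateway entry vector and then transferred by an LR recombination reaction, placing it in frame behind the myristoylation signal and Flag epitope encoded by the backbone. The plasmid is maintained in bacteria under ampicillin selection, using a recombination-deficient strain to guard against rearrangement, as is common for vectors carrying repeated retroviral sequences. Transduced mammalian cells are selected with G418 through the neomycin resistance marker. No feature table is provided, and the record does not state the promoter driving the insert, the arrangement of the neomycin cassette, or the bacterial origin of replication.

The N-terminal myristoylation tag directs the fusion protein to cellular membranes. For AKT1 this is a well-established way of bypassing its normal lipid-dependent recruitment, yielding a constitutively active kinase. The Flag tag allows the protein to be detected or immunoprecipitated. The construct belongs to a library of myristoylated, Flag-tagged human kinase clones assembled for gain-of-function screening in a study aimed at identifying breast cancer oncogenes. It is suited to producing retrovirus for stable expression of activated AKT1 in mammalian cells, for example in transformation or signalling assays. The depositors note that the identity of the gene has been verified, but the insert has not been fully sequenced for minor mutations.
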