>Addgene plasmid #20422 | pWZL Neo Myr Flag AKT1 | addgene partial sequence | sequence record 26244 | 20422 with pWZL-Fwd
CTCCTTCTCTAGGCGCCGGCCGGATCCAGAATTCGCCACCATGGGGTCTTCAAAATCTAAACCAAAGGAC
CCCAGCCAGCGCCGGCGCAGGATCCGAGGTTACCTTGACTACAAAGACGATGACGACAAGCAATTGACAA
GTTTGTACAAAAAAGTTGGCATGAGCGACGTGGCTATTGTGAAGGAGGGTTGGCTGCACAAACGAGGGGA
GTACATCAAGACCTGGCGGCCACGCTACTTCCTCCTCAAGAATGATGGCACCTTCATTGGCTACAAGGAG
CGGCCGCAGGATGTGGACCAACGTGAGGCTCCCCTCAACAACTTCTCTGTGGCGCAGTGCCAGCTGATGA
AGACGGAGCGGCCCCGGCCCAACACCTTCATCATCCGCTGCCTGCAGTGGACCACTGTCATCGAACGCAC
CTTCCATGTGGAGACTCCTGAGGAGCGGGAGGAGTGGACAACCGCCATCCAGACTGTGGCTGACGGCCTC
AAGAAGCAGGAGGAGGAGGAGATGGACTTCCGGTCGGGCTCACCCAGTGACAACTCAGGGGCTGAAGAGA
TGGAGGTGTCCCTGGCCAAGCCCAAGCACCGCGTGACCATGAACGAGTTTGAGTACCTGAAGCTGCTGGG
CAAGGGCACTTTCGGCAAGGTGATCCTGGGTGAAGGAGAAGGCCACAGGCCGCTACTACGCCATGAAGAT
CCTC
